Addgene plasmid #194349: pECNUS_P7
Purpose: sgRNA position entry clone 7
Depositing lab: Eunyoung Chae. Depositing organization: National University of Singapore. Publication: Generating minimum set of gRNA to cover multiple targets in multiple genomes with MINORg. Lee RR, Cher WY, Wang J, Chen Y, Chae E. Nucleic Acids Res. 2023 Mar 15:gkad142. doi: 10.1093/nar/gkad142. PubMed 36919598.
Backbone
  Vector backbone: pICH47791
  Backbone size w/o insert (bp): 4968
  Total vector size (bp): 5327
  Vector type: Plant Expression
Growth in bacteria
  Bacterial resistance: Ampicillin, 100 μg/mL
  Growth temperature: 37°C
  Growth strain: DH5alpha
  Copy number: High Copy
Gene/Insert
  Gene/Insert name: sgRNA expression cassettes and LacZ
  Species: A. thaliana (mustard weed)
  Insert size (bp): 975
  Promoter: Ath U6 promoter
  Cloning method: Restriction Enzyme; 5′ cloning site BsaI (not destroyed); 3′ cloning site BsaI (not destroyed)
  Sequencing primers: 5′ CCTGTATCGAGTGGTGATTTTGTG; 3′ CGCCAATATATCCTGTCAAACACTG
Terms and licenses: Academic/Nonprofit Terms; Industry Terms: Not Available to Industry
Depositor comments: sgRNA position entry clone, position 7. Modified based on pICH47791.
How to cite: pECNUS_P7 was a gift from Eunyoung Chae (Addgene plasmid # 194349 ; http://n2t.net/addgene:194349 ; RRID:Addgene_194349)
