[The description below was written by a language model from this plasmid's Addgene catalogue record and pLannotate feature annotations shown in this document.]
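Description:
pECNUS_P7 is a plant-expression entry clone built by modifying pICH47791, a backbone of the modular Golden Gate type, and serves as the "position 7" sgRNA module in a set of position-specific entry clones for multiplexed CRISPR guide assembly. The 5.3 kb plasmid is maintained in E. coli at high copy through a ColE1/pUC-type origin and selected with ampicillin via the β-lactamase gene and its native promoter. The backbone also carries the incP oriV and the trfA replication initiator, a broad-host-range replicon of the kind used for maintenance in Agrobacterium. Nopaline-type left and right T-DNA border repeats flank the cargo region.

The recorded insert, about 975 bp, comprises an sgRNA expression cassette plus a LacZ element. The annotation places an Arabidopsis U6 snRNA promoter (only a short fragment is recognised by the annotation tool) upstream of a reverse-oriented lacZα unit with lac promoter, operator, CAP site and pUC multiple cloning site, followed by a Streptococcus pyogenes tracrRNA-derived scaffold. This layout suggests that lacZα acts as a replaceable placeholder between the Pol III promoter and the guide scaffold, so that inserting a spacer would displace it and allow blue/white screening, although the record does not spell out this step. BsaI sites at both ends of the insert are retained, consistent with type IIS release or assembly of the finished cassette into its designated slot alongside the other position modules.

The associated work concerns designing minimal guide sets that cover multiple targets across several genomes, so the plasmid is presumably used to build multi-guide arrays for Cas9 editing in Arabidopsis. No Cas9 gene or plant selectable marker is annotated on this construct.
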