Features (pLannotate 1.2.2; 17 found; start..end, strand, type, name):
    167..183     +  promoter       AtU6 promoter (fragment): consensus promoter from the three Arabidopsis U6 snRNA genes (Waibel and Filipowicz, 1990; Nekrasov et al., 2013)
    327..426     +  misc_feature   bom (fragment): basis of mobility region from pBR322
    432..589     -  CDS            lacZα (fragment): LacZα fragment of β-galactosidase; lacZ fragment
    586..642     +  misc_feature   MCS: pUC18/19 multiple cloning site
    679..695     -  protein_bind   lac operator: The lac repressor binds to the lac operator to inhibit transcription in E. coli. This inhibition can be relieved by adding lactose or isopropyl-β-D-thiogalactopyranoside (IPTG). lac repressor encoded by lacI
    703..733     -  promoter       lac promoter: promoter for the E. coli lac operon
    748..769     -  protein_bind   CAP binding site: CAP binding activates transcription in the presence of cAMP. E. coli catabolite activator protein
    782..824     -  CDS            lacI (fragment): lac repressor; lacI; The lac repressor binds to the lac operator to inhibit transcription in E. coli. This inhibition can be relieved by adding lactose or isopropyl-β-D-thiogalactopyranoside (IPTG).
    850..917     +  misc_RNA       tracrRNA (fragment): trans-activating CRISPR RNA for the Streptococcus pyogenes CRISPR/Cas9 system
   1030..1054    +  misc_feature   RB T-DNA repeat: right border repeat from nopaline C58 T-DNA
   1166..1186    -  CDS            TetR (fragment): tetracycline resistance regulatory protein; tetR
   1213..2358    -  CDS            trfA: TRFA_ECOLX - Experimental evidence at protein level: Swiss-Prot protein existence level 1. Also involved in plasmid copy number control, promoting intermolecular coupling of protein bound iterons at oriV, which inhibits replication initiation. From Escherichia coli.
   2694..3282    -  rep_origin     ori: high-copy-number ColE1/pMB1/pBR322/pUC origin of replication
   3453..4313    -  CDS            AmpR: β-lactamase; bla; confers resistance to ampicillin, carbenicillin, and related antibiotics
   4314..4418    -  promoter       AmpR promoter: bla
   4505..5136    -  rep_origin     oriV: incP origin of replication
   5228..5252    +  misc_feature   LB T-DNA repeat: left border repeat from nopaline C58 T-DNA
>Addgene plasmid #194349 | pECNUS_P7 | addgene full sequence | sequence record 388966 | Addgene NGS Result
TCTGTGAAGACAAGAGCGAATTCCATATGGGAGCATCTTCATTCTTAAGATATGAAGATAATCTTCAAAA
GGCCCCTGGGAATCTGAAAGAAGAGAAGCAGGCCCATTTATATGGGAAAGAACAATAGTATTTCTTATAT
AGGCCCATTTAAGTTGAAAACAATCTTCAAAAGTCCCACATCGCTTAGATAAGAAAACGAAGCTGAGTTT
ATATACAGCTAGAGTCGAAGTAGTGATTGTGAGACCGTCACAGCTTGTCTGTAAGCGGATGCCGGGAGCA
GACAAGCCCGTCAGGGCGCGTCAGCGGGTGTTGGCGGGTGTCGGGGCTGGCTTAACTATGCGGCATCAGA
GCAGATTGTACTGAGAGTGCACCATATGCGGTGTGAAATACCGCACAGATGCGTAAGGAGAAAATACCGC
ATCAGGCGCCATTCGCCATTCAGGCTGCGCAACTGTTGGGAAGGGCGATCGGTGCGGGCCTCTTCGCTAT
TACGCCAGCTGGCGAAAGGGGGATGTGCTGCAAGGCGATTAAGTTGGGTAACGCCAGGGTTTTCCCAGTC
ACGACGTTGTAAAACGACGGCCAGTGAATTCGAGCTCGGTACCCGGGGATCCTCTAGAGTCGACCTGCAG
GCATGCAAGCTTGGCGTAATCATGGTCATAGCTGTTTCCTGTGTGAAATTGTTATCCGCTCACAATTCCA
CACAACATACGAGCCGGAAGCATAAAGTGTAAAGCCTGGGGTGCCTAATGAGTGAGCTAACTCACATTAA
TTGCGTTGCGCTCACTGCCCGCTTTCCAGTCGGGAAACCTGTCGTGCCAGCTGCGGTCTCAGTTTAAGAG
CTATGCTGGAAACAGCATAGCAAGTTTAAATAAGGCTAGTCCGTTATCAACTTGAAAAAGTGGCACCGAG
TCGGTGCTTTTTTTTGCAAAATTTTCCAGATCGATTTCTTCTTCCTCTGTTCTTCGGCGTTCAATTTCTG
GGGTCGCTTGCCTTGTCTTCTGCACGAAGTGGTTTAAACTATCAGTGTTTGACAGGATATATTGGCGGGT
AAACCTAAGAGAAAAGAGCGTTTATTAGAATAATCGGATATTTAAAAGGGCGTGAAAAGGTTTATCCGTT
CGTCCATTTGTATGTGCATGCCAACCACAGGGTTCCCCAGATCAGGCGCTGGCTGCTGAACCCCCAGCCG
GAACTGACCCCACAAGGCCCTAGCGTTTGCAATGCACCAGGTCATCATTGACCCAGGCGTGTTCCACCAG
GCCGCTGCCTCGCAACTCTTCGCAGGCTTCGCCGACCTGCTCGCGCCACTTCTTCACGCGGGTGGAATCC
GATCCGCACATGAGGCGGAAGGTTTCCAGCTTGAGCGGGTACGGCTCCCGGTGCGAGCTGAAATAGTCGA
ACATCCGTCGGGCCGTCGGCGACAGCTTGCGGTACTTCTCCCATATGAATTTCGTGTAGTGGTCGCCAGC
AAACAGCACGACGATTTCCTCGTCGATCAGGACCTGGCAACGGGACGTTTTCTTGCCACGGTCCAGGACG
CGGAAGCGGTGCAGCAGCGACACCGATTCCAGGTGCCCAACGCGGTCGGACGTGAAGCCCATCGCCGTCG
CCTGTAGGCGCGACAGGCATTCCTCGGCCTTCGTGTAATACCGGCCATTGATCGACCAGCCCAGGTCCTG
GCAAAGCTCGTAGAACGTGAAGGTGATCGGCTCGCCGATAGGGGTGCGCTTCGCGTACTCCAACACCTGC
TGCCACACCAGTTCGTCATCGTCGGCCCGCAGCTCGACGCCGGTGTAGGTGATCTTCACGTCCTTGTTGA
CGTGGAAAATGACCTTGTTTTGCAGCGCCTCGCGCGGGATTTTCTTGTTGCGCGTGGTGAACAGGGCAGA
GCGGGCCGTGTCGTTTGGCATCGCTCGCATCGTGTCCGGCCACGGCGCAATATCGAACAAGGAAAGCTGC
ATTTCCTTGATCTGCTGCTTCGTGTGTTTCAGCAACGCGGCCTGCTTGGCCTCGCTGACCTGTTTTGCCA
GGTCCTCGCCGGCGGTTTTTCGCTTCTTGGTCGTCATAGTTCCTCGCGTGTCGATGGTCATCGACTTCGC
CAAACCTGCCGCCTCCTGTTCAAGACGACGCGAACGCTCCACGGCGGCCGATGGCGCGGGCAGGGCAGGG
GGAGCCAGTTGCACGCTGTCGCGCTCGATCTTGGCCGTAGCTTGCTGGACCATCGAGCCGACGGACTGGA
AGGTTTCGCGGGGCGCACGCATGACGGTGCGGCTTGCGATGGTTTCGGCATCCTCGGCGGAAAACCCCGC
GTCGATCAGTTCTTGCCTGTATGCCTTCCGGTCAAACGTCCGATTCATTCACCCTCCTTGCGGGATTGCC
CCGACTCACGCCGGGGCAATGTGCCCTTATTCCTGATTTGACCCGCCTGGTGCCTTGGTGTCCAGATAAT
CCACCTTATCGGCAATGAAGTCGGTCCCGTAGACCGTCTGGCCGTCCTTCTCGTACTTGGTATTCCGAAT
CTTGCCCTGCACGAATACCAGCGACCCCTTGCCCAAATACTTGCCGTGGGCCTCGGCCTGAGAGCCAAAA
CACTTGATGCGGAAGAAGTCGGTGCGCTCCTGCTTGTCGCCGGCATCGTTGCGCCACATCTAGGATCTGC
CAGGAACCGTAAAAAGGCCGCGTTGCTGGCGTTTTTCCATAGGCTCCGCCCCCCTGACGAGCATCACAAA
AATCGACGCTCAAGTCAGAGGTGGCGAAACCCGACAGGACTATAAAGATACCAGGCGTTTCCCCCTGGAA
GCTCCCTCGTGCGCTCTCCTGTTCCGACCCTGCCGCTTACCGGATACCTGTCCGCCTTTCTCCCTTCGGG
AAGCGTGGCGCTTTCTCATAGCTCACGCTGTAGGTATCTCAGTTCGGTGTAGGTCGTTCGCTCCAAGCTG
GGCTGTGTGCACGAACCCCCCGTTCAGCCCGACCGCTGCGCCTTATCCGGTAACTATCGTCTTGAGTCCA
ACCCGGTAAGACACGACTTATCGCCACTGGCAGCAGCCACTGGTAACAGGATTAGCAGAGCGAGGTATGT
AGGCGGTGCTACAGAGTTCTTGAAGTGGTGGCCTAACTACGGCTACACTAGAAGAACAGTATTTGGTATC
TGCGCTCTGCTGAAGCCAGTTACCTTCGGAAAAAGAGTTGGTAGCTCTTGATCCGGCAAACAAACCACCG
CTGGTAGCGGTGGTTTTTTTGTTTGCAAGCAGCAGATTACGCGCAGAAAAAAAGGATCTCAAGAAGATCC
TTTGATCTTTTCTACGGGGTCTGACGCTCAGTGGAACGAAAACTCACGTTAAGGGATTTTGGTCATGAGA
TTATCAAAAAGGATCTTCACCTAGATCCTTTTAAATTAAAAATGAAGTTTTAAATCAATCTAAAGTATAT
ATGAGTAAACTTGGTCTGACAGTTACCAATGCTTAATCAGTGAGGCACCTATCTCAGCGATCTGTCTATT
TCGTTCATCCATAGTTGCCTGACTCCCCGTCGTGTAGATAACTACGATACGGGAGGGCTTACCATCTGGC
CCCAGTGCTGCAATGATACCGCGAGAACCACGCTCACCGGCTCCAGATTTATCAGCAATAAACCAGCCAG
CCGGAAGGGCCGAGCGCAGAAGTGGTCCTGCAACTTTATCCGCCTCCATCCAGTCTATTAATTGTTGCCG
GGAAGCTAGAGTAAGTAGTTCGCCAGTTAATAGTTTGCGCAACGTTGTTGCCATTGCTACAGGCATCGTG
GTGTCACGCTCGTCGTTTGGTATGGCTTCATTCAGCTCCGGTTCCCAACGATCAAGGCGAGTTACATGAT
CCCCCATGTTGTGCAAAAAAGCGGTTAGCTCCTTCGGTCCTCCGATCGTTGTCAGAAGTAAGTTGGCCGC
AGTGTTATCACTCATGGTTATGGCAGCACTGCATAATTCTCTTACTGTCATGCCATCCGTAAGATGCTTT
TCTGTGACTGGTGAGTACTCAACCAAGTCATTCTGAGAATAGTGTATGCGGCGACCGAGTTGCTCTTGCC
CGGCGTCAATACGGGATAATACCGCGCCACATAGCAGAACTTTAAAAGTGCTCATCATTGGAAAACGTTC
TTCGGGGCGAAAACTCTCAAGGATCTTACCGCTGTTGAGATCCAGTTCGATGTAACCCACTCGTGCACCC
AACTGATCTTCAGCATCTTTTACTTTCACCAGCGTTTCTGGGTGAGCAAAAACAGGAAGGCAAAATGCCG
CAAAAAAGGGAATAAGGGCGACACGGAAATGTTGAATACTCATACTCTTCCTTTTTCAATATTATTGAAG
CATTTATCAAGGTTATTGTCTCATGAGCGGATACATATTTGAATGTATTTAGAAAAATAAACAAATAGGG
GTTCCGCGCACGAATTGGCCAGCGCTGCCATTTTTGGGGTGAGGCCGTTCGCGGCCGAGGGGCGCAGCCC
CTGGGGGGATGGGAGGCCCGCGTTAGCGGGCCGGGAGGGTTCGAGAAGGGGGGGCACCCCCCTTCGGCGT
GCGCGGTCACGCGCACAGGGCGCAGCCCTGGTTAAAAACAAGGTTTATAAATATTGGTTTAAAAGCAGGT
TAAAAGACAGGTTAGCGGTGGCCGAAAAACGGGCGGAAACCCTTGCAAATGCTGGATTTTCTGCCTGTGG
ACAGCCCCTCAAATGTCAATAGGTGCGCCCCTCATCTGTCAGCACTCTGCCCCTCAAGTGTCAAGGATCG
CGCCCCTCATCTGTCAGTAGTCGCGCCCCTCAAGTGTCAATACCGCAGGGCACTTATCCCCAGGCTTGTC
CACATCATCTGTGGGAAACTCGCGTAAAATCAGGCGTTTTCGCCGATTTGCGAGGCTGGCCAGCTCCACG
TCGCCGGCCGAAATCGAGCCTGCCCCTCATCTGTCAACGCCGCGCCGGGTGAGTCGGCCCCTCAAGTGTC
AACGTCCGCCCCTCATCTGTCAGTGAGGGCCAAGTTTTCCGCGAGGTATCCACAACGCCGGCGGCCGCGG
TGTCTCGCACACGGCTTCGACGGCGTTTCTGGCGCGTTTGCAGGGCCATAGACGGCCGCCAGCCCAGCGG
CGAGGGCAACCAGCCCGGTGAGCGTCGCAAAGGAGATCCTGATCTGACTGATGGGCTGCCTGTATCGAGT
GGTGATTTTGTGCCGAGCTGCCGGTCGGGGAGCTGTTGGCTGGCTGGTGGCAGGATATATTGTGGTGTAA
ACAAATTGACGCTTAGACAACTTAATAACACATTGCGGACGTTTTTAATGTACTGGGGTGGATGCAGTGG
GCCCCAC
